>Addgene plasmid #42264 | pRK5-mFzd2-1D4 | addgene partial sequence | sequence record 61334 | SV40pA-R 5'-GAAATTTGTGATGCTATTGC-3'
TTGGGCCATGGCGGCCAAGCTTTAGGCAGGCGCCACTTGGCTGGTCTCTGTCTTGGAAGGCGCGCCCACA
GTGGTCTCGCCATGCCGGCTGTTGGTGAGACGCGTGTAGAACTTCCTCCACGAGTGCAGTGTCTTGCCGG
ACCAGATCCAGAAGCCCGACGTGATGCCCACGATGAGCGTCATGAGGTATTTGATCATGTAGACTGTGAA
GTCGGGCGACATGCGGGGCGTGTAGTGGGCCGGGCAGGGGATGGCTAGGCTCTTGCAGTGCTGGCTTACC
CAGGAGCGCTCCCAGTGCTCGCGGAAGGCCTGCTCATAGAAGTAGCAGGCGATGACGATGGTGGCCGGTA
CCGTGTAGAGCACCGAGAAGACGCCAATGCGCACCATGAGCCTCTCCAGCTTCTCCGTCTTGGTGCCGTC
GTGCTTCATGATGGTGCGGATGCGGAAGAGTGACACGAAGCCGGCCAGCAGGAAGGATGTACCGATGAAC
AGGTATACGAAGAGCGGCGCCAGCACGAAGCCCCGCAGCGGGTCCAGGCTATTGAGGCCCACGAAGCACA
CGCCGCTCAGCAGGTCGCCGTCGATCTGGCCCATGGCCAAGATGGTGATGGTTTTGACGGCCGGCACGGC
CCAGGCGGCCAGGTGGAAGTACTGCGAATTGGCCTCGATGGCCTCGTGGCCCCACTTCATTCCGGCTGCC
AGGAACCAGGTGAGGGACAGAATCACCCACCAGATGGAGCTGGCCATGCTGAAGAAGTAGAGCATCATGA
AGAGTATAGTGCAGCCTTCTTTCTTAGTGCCC
