[The description below was written by a language model from this plasmid's Addgene catalogue record.]
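Description:
pRK5-mFzd2-1D4 is a mammalian expression plasmid built on the pRK5 backbone and carrying the mouse Frizzled 2 (Fzd2) coding sequence. It is propagated in standard E. coli cloning strains under ampicillin selection; the record lists its copy number as unknown and does not name a mammalian selection marker, which fits use by transient transfection. The promoter is not stated in the record. pRK5 vectors generally drive the insert from the CMV immediate-early promoter, and the listed sequencing primers (SP6 at the 5′ end, an SV40 polyA reverse primer at the 3′ end) indicate that the insert lies between an SP6 promoter site and an SV40 polyadenylation signal. No feature table is provided, so the exact layout and the cloning method cannot be confirmed.

The encoded protein is Frizzled 2, a seven-transmembrane receptor of the Frizzled family that binds Wnt ligands and signals through both canonical and planar cell polarity pathways. It is fused at its C terminus to the 1D4 tag, a short epitope derived from the C-terminal tail of rhodopsin and recognised by the 1D4 monoclonal antibody. Placing the tag on the intracellular C terminus leaves the extracellular N-terminal ligand-binding domain unmodified. The tag still allows detection by immunoblot or immunostaining, as well as immunoaffinity purification of the receptor.

The associated publication concerns the redundant roles of Frizzled 2 and Frizzled 7 in convergent extension and in closure of the ventricular septum and palate in mice. The plasmid is therefore suited to expressing tagged mouse Fzd2 in cultured mammalian cells, for example to study receptor expression, localisation, ligand interaction or Wnt signalling.
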