Addgene plasmid #42264: pRK5-mFzd2-1D4
Depositing lab: Chris Garcia & Jeremy Nathans. Depositing organization: Johns Hopkins University and School of Medicine. Publication: Frizzled 2 and frizzled 7 function redundantly in convergent extension and closure of the ventricular septum and palate: evidence for a network of interacting genes. Yu H, Ye X, Guo N, Nathans J. Development. 2012 Dec 1;139(23):4383-94. doi: 10.1242/dev.083352. Epub 2012 Oct 24. PubMed 23095888.
Backbone
  Vector backbone: pRK5
  Vector type: Mammalian Expression
Growth in bacteria
  Bacterial resistance: Ampicillin, 100 μg/mL
  Growth temperature: 37°C
  Growth strain: DH5alpha
  Copy number: Unknown
Gene/Insert
  Gene/Insert name: Frizzled 2
  Species: M. musculus (mouse)
  Entrez Gene: Fzd2 (a.k.a. AL033370, AW456835, Fz10, Fzd10, Mfz10, Mfz10a)
  Tag / fusion protein: 1D4 (C terminal on insert)
  Cloning method: Unknown
  Sequencing primers: 5′ SP6; 3′ SV40pA-R
Terms and licenses: Academic/Nonprofit Terms; Industry Terms: Not Available to Industry
How to cite: pRK5-mFzd2-1D4 was a gift from Chris Garcia & Jeremy Nathans (Addgene plasmid # 42264 ; http://n2t.net/addgene:42264 ; RRID:Addgene_42264)
